Addgene plasmid #101664: pAB153
Purpose: Opto-T7RNAP*(600)
Depositing lab: Mustafa Khammash. Depositing organization: ETH Zurich (Swiss Federal Institute of Technology). Publication: Dynamic Blue Light-Inducible T7 RNA Polymerases (Opto-T7RNAPs) for Precise Spatiotemporal Gene Expression Control. Baumschlager A, Aoki SK, Khammash M. ACS Synth Biol. 2017 Nov 17;6(11):2157-2167. doi: 10.1021/acssynbio.7b00169. Epub 2017 Oct 18. PubMed 29045151.
Backbone
  Vector backbone: pSC101
  Vector type: Bacterial Expression, Synthetic Biology
Growth in bacteria
  Bacterial resistance: Chloramphenicol, 25 μg/mL
  Growth temperature: 37°C
  Growth strain: DH5alpha
  Copy number: Low Copy
Gene/Insert
  Gene/Insert name: Opto-T7RNAP*(600)
Terms and licenses: Academic/Nonprofit Terms; Industry Terms: Not Available to Industry
How to cite: pAB153 was a gift from Mustafa Khammash (Addgene plasmid # 101664 ; http://n2t.net/addgene:101664 ; RRID:Addgene_101664)
