[The description below was written by a language model from this plasmid's Addgene catalogue record and pLannotate feature annotations shown in this document.]
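Description:
pAB153 is a low-copy bacterial expression plasmid for synthetic biology in E. coli, built on a pSC101 backbone. It replicates from the pSC101 origin with its cognate Rep101 (RepA) protein. Selection is by chloramphenicol resistance, provided by a cat gene under its native promoter and followed by a lambda t0 terminator. The sequenced record is 7,345 nt.

The payload is Opto-T7RNAP*(600), a blue light-inducible split T7 RNA polymerase encoded as two separate, same-orientation expression units. In the first, an araBAD promoter fragment precedes an N-terminal portion of T7 RNA polymerase (an annotated span of about 1.8 kb, consistent with a split near residue 600). This portion is joined at its C-terminal end to nMagHigh1, and the unit ends with an rrnB T1 terminator. In the second, another araBAD promoter fragment and a T7 gene 10 ribosome binding site drive pMag fused upstream of the remaining C-terminal polymerase fragment, again closed by rrnB T1. nMagHigh1 and pMag are the "Magnet" variants of the Neurospora crassa Vivid photoreceptor, and they heterodimerize under blue light. This dimerization is intended to bring the two polymerase halves together and restore transcription from T7 promoters, with activity falling again in the dark.

Only fragments of the araBAD promoter are annotated and no araC gene appears in the feature table, so the record does not establish how arabinose regulation is supplied. It also does not explain the asterisk in the name, which presumably marks a polymerase variant. No T7-driven reporter or target gene is present, so one must be supplied separately. The plasmid is used for dynamic, spatiotemporal optogenetic control of gene expression in bacteria.
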