Features (pLannotate 1.2.2; 14 found; start..end, strand, type, name):
      7..78      +  promoter       araBAD promoter (fragment): araBAD; promoter of the L-arabinose operon of E. coli; the araC regulatory gene is transcribed in the opposite direction (Guzman et al., 1995)
    109..1908    +  CDS            RPOL_BPT7 (fragment): Experimental evidence at protein level: Swiss-Prot protein existence level 1. Highly processive DNA-dependent RNA polymerase that catalyzes the transcription of class II and class III viral genes. Recognizes a specific promoter sequence and enters first into an 'abortive phase' where very short transcripts are synthesized and released before proceeding to the processive transcription of long RNA chains. Unwinds the double-stranded DNA to expose the coding strand for templating. Participates in the initiation of viral DNA replication presumably by making primers accessible to the DNA polymerase
   1924..2373    +  CDS            nMagHigh1: "negative Magnet" variant of an N-terminally truncated Vivid (VVD) blue light photoreceptor from Neurospora crassa (Kawano et al., 2015) rapidly heterodimerizes with pMag or pMagFast2 upon blue light irradiation
   2389..2475    +  terminator     rrnB T1 terminator: Escherichia coli rrnB; transcription terminator T1 from the E. coli rrnB gene
   2971..3042    +  promoter       araBAD promoter (fragment): araBAD; promoter of the L-arabinose operon of E. coli; the araC regulatory gene is transcribed in the opposite direction (Guzman et al., 1995)
   3077..3097    +  RBS            RBS: efficient ribosome binding site from bacteriophage T7 gene 10 (Olins and Rangwala, 1989)
   3138..3587    +  CDS            pMag: "positive Magnet" variant of an N-terminally truncated Vivid (VVD) blue light photoreceptor from Neurospora crassa (Kawano et al., 2015) rapidly heterodimerizes with nMagHigh1 upon blue light irradiation to form a complex with slow switch-off kinetics
   3603..4451    +  CDS            RPOL_BPT7 (fragment): Experimental evidence at protein level: Swiss-Prot protein existence level 1. Highly processive DNA-dependent RNA polymerase that catalyzes the transcription of class II and class III viral genes. Recognizes a specific promoter sequence and enters first into an 'abortive phase' where very short transcripts are synthesized and released before proceeding to the processive transcription of long RNA chains. Unwinds the double-stranded DNA to expose the coding strand for templating. Participates in the initiation of viral DNA replication presumably by making primers accessible to the DNA polymerase
   4466..4552    +  terminator     rrnB T1 terminator: Escherichia coli rrnB; transcription terminator T1 from the E. coli rrnB gene
   4733..5683    -  CDS            Rep101: RepA protein needed for replication with the pSC101 origin; rep101
   5731..5953    -  rep_origin     pSC101 ori: low-copy replication origin that requires the Rep101 protein
   6445..6539    -  terminator     lambda t0 terminator: transcription terminator from phage lambda
   6563..7219    -  CDS            cat: CAT_ECOLX - Experimental evidence at protein level: Swiss-Prot protein existence level 1. This enzyme is an effector of chloramphenicol resistance in bacteria. From Escherichia coli. This protein is used as a marker in many commonly used cloning vectors, such as pACYC184.
   7220..7322    -  promoter       cat promoter: promoter of the E. coli cat gene encoding chloramphenicol acetyltransferase
>Addgene plasmid #101664 | pAB153 | addgene full sequence | sequence record 372243 | Addgene NGS Result
GACGTCTAGCATTTTTATCCATAAGATTAGCGGATCCTACCTGACGCTTTTTATCGCAACTCTCTACTGT
TTCTCCATACCCGTTTTTTTGGAAGGAGGTAAAGATCTATGAACACGATTAACATCGCTAAGAACGACTT
CTCTGACATCGAACTGGCTGCTATCCCGTTCAACACTCTGGCTGACCATTACGGTGAGCGTTTAGCTCGC
GAACAGTTGGCCCTTGAGCATGAGTCTTACGAGATGGGTGAAGCACGCTTCCGCAAGATGTTTGAGCGTC
AACTTAAAGCTGGTGAGGTTGCGGATAACGCTGCCGCCAAGCCTCTCATCACTACCCTACTCCCTAAGAT
GATTGCACGCATCAACGACTGGTTTGAGGAAGTGAAAGCTAAGCGCGGCAAGCGCCCGACAGCCTTCCAG
TTCCTGCAAGAAATCAAGCCGGAAGCCGTAGCGTACATCACCATTAAGACCACTCTGGCTTGCCTAACCA
GTGCTGACAATACAACCGTTCAGGCTGTAGCAAGCGCAATCGGTCGGGCCATTGAGGACGAGGCTCGCTT
CGGTCGTATCCGTGACCTTGAAGCTAAGCACTTCAAGAAAAACGTTGAGGAACAACTCAACAAGCGCGTA
GGGCACGTCTACAAGAAAGCATTTATGCAAGTTGTCGAGGCTGACATGCTCTCTAAGGGTCTACTCGGTG
GCGAGGCGTGGTCTTCGTGGCATAAGGAAGACTCTATTCATGTAGGAGTACGCTGCATCGAGATGCTCAT
TGAGTCAACCGGAATGGTTAGCTTACACCGCCAAAATGCTGGCGTAGTAGGTCAAGACTCTGAGACTATC
GAACTCGCACCTGAATACGCTGAGGCTATCGCAACCCGTGCAGGTGCGCTGGCTGGCATCTCTCCGATGT
TCCAACCTTGCGTAGTTCCTCCTAAGCCGTGGACTGGCATTACTGGTGGTGGCTATTGGGCTAACGGTCG
TCGTCCTCTGGCGCTGGTGCGTACTCACAGTAAGAAAGCACTGATGCGCTACGAAGACGTTTACATGCCT
GAGGTGTACAAAGCGATTAACATTGCGCAAAACACCGCATGGAAAATCAACAAGAAAGTCCTAGCGGTCG
CCAACGTAATCACCAAGTGGAAGCATTGTCCGGTCGAGGACATCCCTGCGATTGAGCGTGAAGAACTCCC
GATGAAACCGGAAGACATCGACATGAATCCTGAGGCTCTCACCGCGTGGAAACGTGCTGCCGCTGCTGTG
TACCGCAAGGACAAGGCTCGCAAGTCTCGCCGTATCAGCCTTGAGTTCATGCTTGAGCAAGCCAATAAGT
TTGCTAACCATAAGGCCATCTGGTTCCCTTACAACATGGACTGGCGCGGTCGTGTTTACGCTGTGTCAAT
GTTCAACCCGCAAGGTAACGATATGACCAAAGGACTGCTTACGCTGGCGAAAGGTAAACCAATCGGTAAG
GAAGGTTACTACTGGCTGAAAATCCACGGTGCAAACTGTGCGGGTGTCGATAAGGTTCCGTTCCCTGAGC
GCATCAAGTTCATTGAGGAAAACCACGAGAACATCATGGCTTGCGCTAAGTCTCCACTGGAGAACACTTG
GTGGGCTGAGCAAGATTCTCCGTTCTGCTTCCTTGCGTTCTGCTTTGAGTACGCTGGGGTACAGCACCAC
GGCCTGAGCTATAACTGCTCCCTTCCGCTGGCGTTTGACGGGTCTTGCTCTGGCATCCAGCACTTCTCCG
CGATGCTCCGAGATGAGGTAGGTGGTCGCGCGGTTAACTTGCTTCCTAGTGAAACCGTTCAGGACATCTA
CGGGATTGTTGCTAAGAAAGTCAACGAGATTCTACAAGCAGACGCAATCAATGGGACCGATAACGAAGTA
GTTACCGTGACCGATGAGGGCGGTTCTGGAGGTCACACTCTTTACGCCCCTGGAGGATACGACATTATGG
GATATTTGGATCAGATTGGGAACCGCCCAAACCCTCAGGTCGAACTGGGGCCTGTGGACACGTCATGTGC
CCTGATCCTGTGCGATCTGAAGCAAAAGGACACTCCGATCGTCTACGCCTCGGAAGCCTTCTTGTATATG
ACCGGATACAGCAATGCAGAGGTGCTCGGCAGGAACTGCAGATTCCTGCAGTCCCCCGACGGGATGGTGA
AACCAAAGTCGACTCGCAAATATGTGGACTCGAACACGATCAACACCATCCGGAAGGCCATCGACCGGAA
CGCCGAGGTCCAGGTGGAGGTGGTCAACTTTAAGAAGAACGGCCAGCGGTTCGTGAACTTTCTGACCATC
ATTCCGGTCCGGGATGAAACCGGAGAGTACAGATACTCCATGGGATTCCAGTGCGAAACCGAATAACCTA
GGAGGCATCAAATAAAACGAAAGGCTCAGTCGAAAGACTGGGCCTTTCGTTTTATCTGTTGTTTGTCGGT
GAACGCTCTCCTGAGTAGGACAAATCCGCCGCCCTAGACCTAGCTGCAGCTAGGGTACGGGTTTTGCTGC
CCGCAAACGGGCTGTTCTGGTGTTGCTAGTTTGTTATCAGAATCGCAGATCCGGCTTCAGCCGGTTTGCC
GGCTGAAAGCGCTATTTCTTCCAGAATTGCCATGATTTTTTCCCCACGGGAGGCGTCACTGGCTCCCGTG
TTGTCGGCAGCTTTGATTCGATAAGCAGCATCGCCTGTTTCAGGCTGTCTATGTGTGACTGTTGAGCTGT
AACAAGTTGTCTCAGGTGTTCAATTTCATGTTCTAGTTGCTTTGTTTTACTGGTTTCACCTGTTCTATTA
GGTGTTACATGCTGTTCATCTGTTACATTGTCGATCTGTTCATGGTGAACAGCTTTGAATGCACCAAAAA
CTCGTAAAAGCTCTGATGTATCTATCTTTTTTACACCGTTTTCATCTGTGCATGCGCCGATCAACGTCTC
ATTTTCGCCAGATATCGGCGCGCCGCTTCGTAGCATTTTTATCCATAAGATTAGCGGATCCTACCTGACG
CTTTTTATCGCAACTCTCTACTGTTTCTCCATGGGAGACCACAACGGTTTCCCTCTAGAAATAATTTTGT
TTAACTTTAAGAAGGAGGTCATACCCGTTTTTTTGGAAGGAGGTAAATTAATTAATGCACACTCTTTACG
CCCCTGGAGGATACGACATTATGGGATATTTGCGGCAGATTAGGAACCGCCCAAACCCTCAGGTCGAACT
GGGGCCTGTGGACACGTCATGTGCCCTGATCCTGTGCGATCTGAAGCAAAAGGACACTCCGATCGTCTAC
GCCTCGGAAGCCTTCTTGTATATGACCGGATACAGCAATGCAGAGGTGCTCGGCAGGAACTGCAGATTCC
TGCAGTCCCCCGACGGGATGGTGAAACCAAAGTCGACTCGCAAATATGTGGACTCGAACACGATCAACAC
CATGCGGAAGGCCATCGACCGGAACGCCGAGGTCCAGGTGGAGGTGGTCAACTTTAAGAAGAACGGCCAG
CGGTTCGTGAACTTTCTGACCATGATTCCGGTCCGGGATGAAACCGGAGAGTACAGATACTCCATGGGAT
TCCAGTGCGAAACCGAAGGCGGTTCTGGAGGTAACACTGGTGAAATCTCTGAGAAAGTCAAGCTGGGCAC
TAAGGCACTGGCTGGTCAATGGCTGGCTTACGGTGTTACTCGCAGTGTGACTAAGAGTTCAGTCATGACG
CTGGCTTACGGGTCCAAAGAGTTCGGCTTCCGTCAACAAGTGCTGGAAGATACCATTCAGCCAGCTATTG
ATTCCGGCAAGGGTCTGATGTTCACTCAGCCGAATCAGGCTGCTGGATACATGGCTAAGCTGATTTGGGA
ATCTGTGAGCGTGACGGTGGTAGCTGCGGTTGAAGCAATGAACTGGCTTAAGTCTGCTGCTAAGCTGCTG
GCTGCTGAGGTCAAAGATAAGAAGACTGGAGAGATTCTTCGCAAGCGTTGCGCTGTGCATTGGGTAACTC
CTGATGGTTTCCCTGTGTGGCAGGAATACAAGAAGCCTATTCAGACGCGCTTGAACCTGATGTTCCTCGG
TCAGTTCCGCTTACAGCCTACCATTAACACCAACAAAGATAGCGAGATTGATGCACACAAACAGGAGTCT
GGTATCGCTCCTAACTTTGTACACAGCCAAGACGGTAGCCACCTTCGTAAGACTGTAGTGTGGGCACACG
AGAAGTACGGAATCGAATCTTTTGCACTGATTCACGACTCCTTCGGTACCATTCCGGCTGACGCTGCGAA
CCTGTTCAAAGCAGTGCGCGAAACTATGGTTGACACATATGAGTCTTGTGATGTACTGGCTGATTTCTAC
GACCAGTTCGCTGACCAGTTGCACGAGTCTCAATTGGACAAAATGCCAGCACTTCCGGCTAAAGGTAACT
TGAACCTCCGTGACATCTTAGAGTCGGACTTCGCGTTCGCGTAATCTAGAGGCATCAAATAAAACGAAAG
GCTCAGTCGAAAGACTGGGCCTTTCGTTTTATCTGTTGTTTGTCGGTGAACGCTCTCCTGAGTAGGACAA
ATCCGCCGCCCTAGACCTAGCTGCAGCTAGGGTACGGGTTTTGCTGCCCGCAAACGGGCTGTTCTGGTGT
TGCTAGGATCCATATGGACAGTTTTCCCTTTGATATGTAACGGTGAACAGTTGTTCTACTTTTGTTTGTT
AGTCTTGATGCTTCACTGATAGATACAAGAGCCATAAGAACCTCAGATCCTTCCGTATTTAGCCAGTATG
TTCTCTAGTGTGGTTCGTTGTTTTTGCGTGAGCCATGAGAACGAACCATTGAGATCATACTTACTTTGCA
TGTCACTCAAAAATTTTGCCTCAAAACTGGTGAGCTGAATTTTTGCAGTTAAAGCATCGTGTAGTGTTTT
TCTTAGTCCGTTATGTAGGTAGGAATCTGATGTAATGGTTGTTGGTATTTTGTCACCATTCATTTTTATC
TGGTTGTTCTCAAGTTCGGTTACGAGATCCATTTGTCTATCTAGTTCAACTTGGAAAATCAACGTATCAG
TCGGGCGGCCTCGCTTATCAACCACCAATTTCATATTGCTGTAAGTGTTTAAATCTTTACTTATTGGTTT
CAAAACCCATTGGTTAAGCCTTTTAAACTCATGGTAGTTATTTTCAAGCATTAACATGAACTTAAATTCA
TCAAGGCTAATCTCTATATTTGCCTTGTGAGTTTTCTTTTGTGTTAGTTCTTTTAATAACCACTCATAAA
TCCTCATAGAGTATTTGTTTTCAAAAGACTTAACATGTTCCAGATTATATTTTATGAATTTTTTTAACTG
GAAAAGATAAGGCAATATCTCTTCACTAAAAACTAATTCTAATTTTTCGCTTGAGAACTTGGCATAGTTT
GTCCACTGGAAAATCTCAAAGCCTTTAACCAAAGGATTCCTGATTTCCACAGTTCTCGTCATCAGCTCTC
TGGTTGCTTTAGCTAATACACCATAAGCATTTTCCCTACTGATGTTCATCATCTGAGCGTATTGGTTATA
AGTGAACGATACCGTCCGTTCTTTCCTTGTAGGGTTTTCAATCGTGGGGTTGAGTAGTGCCACACAGCAT
AAAATTAGCTTGGTTTCATGCTCCGTTAAGTCATAGCGACTAATCGCTAGTTCATTTGCTTTGAAAACAA
CTAATTCAGACATACATCTCAATTGGTCTAGGTGATTTTAATCACTATACCAATTGAGATGGGCTAGTCA
ATGATAATTACTAGTCCTTTTCCTTTGAGTTGTGGGTATCTGTAAATTCTGCTAGACCTTTGCTGGAAAA
CTTGTAAATTCTGCTAGACCCTCTGTAAATTCCGCTAGACCTTTGTGTGTTTTTTTTGTTTATATTCAAG
TGGTTATAATTTATAGAATAAAGAAAGAATAAAAAAAGATAAAAAGAATAGATCCCAGCCCTGTGTATAA
CTCACTACTTTAGTCAGTTCCGCAGTATTACAAAAGGATGTCGCAAACGCTGTTTGCTCCTCTACAAAAC
AGACCTTAAAACCCTAAAGGCTTAAGTAGCACCCTCGCAAGCTCGGGCAAATCGCTGAATATTCCTTTTG
TCTCCGACCATCAGGCACCTGAGTCGCTGTCTTTTTCGTGACATTCAGTTCGCTGCGCTCACGGCTCTGG
CAGTGAATGGGGGTAAATGGCACTACAGGCGCCTTTTATGGATTCATGCAAGGAAACTACCCATAATACA
AGAAAAGCCCGTCACGGGCTTCTCAGGGCGTTTTATGGCGGGTCTGCTATGTGGTGCTATCTGACTTTTT
GCTGTTCAGCAGTTCCTGCCCTCTGATTTTCCAGTCTGACCACTTCGGATTATCCCGTGACAGGTCATTC
AGACTGGCTAATGCACCCAGTAAGGCAGCGGTATCATCAACAGGCTTACCCGTCTTACTGTCCCTAGTGC
TTGGATTCTCACCAATAAAAAACGCCCGGCGGCAACCGAGCGTTCTGAACAAATCCAGATGGAGTTCTGA
GGTCATTACTGGATCTATCAACAGGAGTCCAAGCGAGCTCGATATCAAATTACGCCCCGCCCTGCCACTC
ATCGCAGTACTGTTGTAATTCATTAAGCATTCTGCCGACATGGAAGCCATCACAAACGGCATGATGAACC
TGAATCGCCAGCGGCATCAGCACCTTGTCGCCTTGCGTATAATATTTGCCCATGGTGAAAACGGGGGCGA
AGAAGTTGTCCATATTGGCCACGTTTAAATCAAAACTGGTGAAACTCACCCAGGGATTGGCTGAGACGAA
AAACATATTCTCAATAAACCCTTTAGGGAAATAGGCCAGGTTTTCACCGTAACACGCCACATCTTGCGAA
TATATGTGTAGAAACTGCCGGAAATCGTCGTGGTATTCACTCCAGAGCGATGAAAACGTTTCAGTTTGCT
CATGGAAAACGGTGTAACAAGGGTGAACACTATCCCATATCACCAGCTCACCGTCTTTCATTGCCATACG
AAATTCCGGATGAGCATTCATCAGGCGGGCAAGAATGTGAATAAAGGCCGGATAAAACTTGTGCTTATTT
TTCTTTACGGTCTTTAAAAAGGCCGTAATATCCAGCTGAACGGTCTGGTTATAGGTACATTGAGCAACTG
ACTGAAATGCCTCAAAATGTTCTTTACGATGCCATTGGGATATATCAACGGTGGTATATCCAGTGATTTT
TTTCTCCATTTTAGCTTCCTTAGCTCCTGAAAATCTCGATAACTCAAAAAATACGCCCGGTAGTGATCTT
ATTTCATTATGGTGAAAGTTGGAACCTCTTACGTGCCGATCAACGTCTCATTTTCGCCAGATATC
